>Addgene plasmid #116237 | pHAGE-EGFR-D761N | addgene full sequence | sequence record 250494 | Addgene NGS Result
AATGATAGTAGGAGGCTTGGTAGGTTTAAGAATAGTTTTTGCTGTACTTTCTATAGTGAATAGAGTTAGG
CAGGGATATTCACCATTATCGTTTCAGACCCACCTCCCAACCCCGAGGGGACCCGACAGGCCCGAAGGAA
TAGAAGAAGAAGGTGGAGAGAGAGACAGAGACAGATCCATTCGATTAGTGAACGGATCTCGACGGTATCG
CCGAATTCACAAATGGCAGTATTCATCCACAATTTTAAAAGAAAAGGGGGGATTGGGGGGTACAGTGCAG
GGGAAAGAATAGTAGACATAATAGCAACAGACATACAAACTAAAGAATTACAAAAACAAATTACAAAAAT
TCAAAATTTTCGGGTTTATTACAGGGACAGCAGAGATCCAGTTTGGACTAGTCGTGAGGCTCCGGTGCCC
GTCAGTGGGCAGAGCGCACATCGCCCACAGTCCCCGAGAAGTTGGGGGGAGGGGTCGGCAATTGAACCGG
TGCCTAGAGAAGGTGGCGCGGGGTAAACTGGGAAAGTGATGTCGTGTACTGGCTCCGCCTTTTTCCCGAG
GGTGGGGGAGAACCGTATATAAGTGCAGTAGTCGCCGTGAACGTTCTTTTTCGCAACGGGTTTGCCGCCA
GAACACAGGTAAGTGCCGTGTGTGGTTCCCGCGGGCCTGGCCTCTTTACGGGTTATGGCCCTTGCGTGCC
TTGAATTACTTCCACCTGGCTGCAGTACGTGATTCTTGATCCCGAGCTTCGGGTTGGAAGTGGGTGGGAG
AGTTCGAGGCCTTGCGCTTAAGGAGCCCCTTCGCCTCGTGCTTGAGTTGAGGCCTGGCCTGGGCGCTGGG
GCCGCCGCGTGCGAATCTGGTGGCACCTTCGCGCCTGTCTCGCTGCTTTCGATAAGTCTCTAGCCATTTA
AAATTTTTGATGACCTGCTGCGACGCTTTTTTTCTGGCAAGATAGTCTTGTAAATGCGGGCCAAGATCTG
CACACTGGTATTTCGGTTTTTGGGGCCGCGGGCGGCGACGGGGCCCGTGCGTCCCAGCGCACATGTTCGG
CGAGGCGGGGCCTGCGAGCGCGGCCACCGAGAATCGGACGGGGGTAGTCTCAAGCTGGCCGGCCTGCTCT
GGTGCCTGGCCTCGCGCCGCCGTGTATCGCCCCGCCCTGGGCGGCAAGGCTGGCCCGGTCGGCACCAGTT
GCGTGAGCGGAAAGATGGCCGCTTCCCGGCCCTGCTGCAGGGAGCTCAAAATGGAGGACGCGGCGCTCGG
GAGAGCGGGCGGGTGAGTCACCCACACAAAGGAAAAGGGCCTTTCCGTCCTCAGCCGTCGCTTCATGTGA
CTCCACGGAGTACCGGGCGCCGTCCAGGCACCTCGATTAGTTCTCGAGCTTTTGGAGTACGTCGTCTTTA
GGTTGGGGGGAGGGGTTTTATGCGATGGAGTTTCCCCACACTGAGTGGGTGGAGACTGAAGTTAGGCCAG
CTTGGCACTTGATGTAATTCTCCTTGGAATTTGCCCTTTTTGAGTTTGGATCTTGGTTCATTCTCAAGCC
TCAGACAGTGGTTCAAAGTTTTTTTCTTCCATTTCAGGTGTCGTGAAGCGGCCCTGCAGATATCAACAAG
TTTGTACAAAAAAGCAGGCACCATGCGACCCTCCGGGACGGCCGGGGCAGCGCTCCTGGCGCTGCTGGCT
GCGCTCTGCCCGGCGAGTCGGGCTCTGGAGGAAAAGAAAGTTTGCCAAGGCACGAGTAACAAGCTCACGC
AGTTGGGCACTTTTGAAGATCATTTTCTCAGCCTCCAGAGGATGTTCAATAACTGTGAGGTGGTCCTTGG
GAATTTGGAAATTACCTATGTGCAGAGGAATTATGATCTTTCCTTCTTAAAGACCATCCAGGAGGTGGCT
GGTTATGTCCTCATTGCCCTCAACACAGTGGAGCGAATTCCTTTGGAAAACCTGCAGATCATCAGAGGAA
ATATGTACTACGAAAATTCCTATGCCTTAGCAGTCTTATCTAACTATGATGCAAATAAAACCGGACTGAA
GGAGCTGCCCATGAGAAATTTACAGGAAATCCTGCATGGCGCCGTGCGGTTCAGCAACAACCCTGCCCTG
TGCAACGTGGAGAGCATCCAGTGGCGGGACATAGTCAGCAGTGACTTTCTCAGCAACATGTCGATGGACT
TCCAGAACCACCTGGGCAGCTGCCAAAAGTGTGATCCAAGCTGTCCCAATGGGAGCTGCTGGGGTGCAGG
AGAGGAGAACTGCCAGAAACTGACCAAAATCATCTGTGCCCAGCAGTGCTCCGGGCGCTGCCGTGGCAAG
TCCCCCAGTGACTGCTGCCACAACCAGTGTGCTGCAGGCTGCACAGGCCCCCGGGAGAGCGACTGCCTGG
TCTGCCGCAAATTCCGAGACGAAGCCACGTGCAAGGACACCTGCCCCCCACTCATGCTCTACAACCCCAC
CACGTACCAGATGGATGTGAACCCCGAGGGCAAATACAGCTTTGGTGCCACCTGCGTGAAGAAGTGTCCC
CGTAATTATGTGGTGACAGATCACGGCTCGTGCGTCCGAGCCTGTGGGGCCGACAGCTATGAGATGGAGG
AAGACGGCGTCCGCAAGTGTAAGAAGTGCGAAGGGCCTTGCCGCAAAGTGTGTAACGGAATAGGTATTGG
TGAATTTAAAGACTCACTCTCCATAAATGCTACGAATATTAAACACTTCAAAAACTGCACCTCCATCAGT
GGCGATCTCCACATCCTGCCGGTGGCATTTAGGGGTGACTCCTTCACACATACTCCTCCTCTGGATCCAC
AGGAACTGGATATTCTGAAAACCGTAAAGGAAATCACAGGGTTTTTGCTGATTCAGGCTTGGCCTGAAAA
CAGGACGGACCTCCATGCCTTTGAGAACCTAGAAATCATACGCGGCAGGACCAAGCAACATGGTCAGTTT
TCTCTTGCAGTCGTCAGCCTGAACATAACATCCTTGGGATTACGCTCCCTCAAGGAGATAAGTGATGGAG
ATGTGATAATTTCAGGAAACAAAAATTTGTGCTATGCAAATACAATAAACTGGAAAAAACTGTTTGGGAC
CTCCGGTCAGAAAACCAAAATTATAAGCAACAGAGGTGAAAACAGCTGCAAGGCCACAGGCCAGGTCTGC
CATGCCTTGTGCTCCCCCGAGGGCTGCTGGGGCCCGGAGCCCAGGGACTGCGTCTCTTGCCGGAATGTCA
GCCGAGGCAGGGAATGCGTGGACAAGTGCAACCTTCTGGAGGGTGAGCCAAGGGAGTTTGTGGAGAACTC
TGAGTGCATACAGTGCCACCCAGAGTGCCTGCCTCAGGCCATGAACATCACCTGCACAGGACGGGGACCA
GACAACTGTATCCAGTGTGCCCACTACATTGACGGCCCCCACTGCGTCAAGACCTGCCCGGCAGGAGTCA
TGGGAGAAAACAACACCCTGGTCTGGAAGTACGCAGACGCCGGCCATGTGTGCCACCTGTGCCATCCAAA
CTGCACCTACGGATGCACTGGGCCAGGTCCTGAAGGCTGTCCAACGAATGGGCCTAAGATCCCGTCCATC
GCCACTGGGATGGTGGGGGCCCTCCTCTTGCTGCTGGTGGTGGCCCTGGGGATCGGCCTCTTCATGCGAA
GGCGCCACATCGTTCGGAAGCGCACGCTGCGGAGGCTGCTGCAGGAGAGGGAGCTTGTGGAGCCTCTTAC
ACCCAGTGGAGAAGCTCCCAACCAAGCTCTCTTGAGGATCTTGAAGGAAACTGAATTCAAAAAGATCAAA
GTGCTGGGCTCCGGTGCGTTCGGCACGGTGTATAAGGGACTCTGGATCCCAGAAGGTGAGAAAGTTAAAA
TTCCCGTCGCTATCAAGGAATTAAGAGAAGCAACATCTCCGAAAGCCAACAAGGAAATCCTCAATGAAGC
CTACGTGATGGCCAGCGTGGACAACCCCCACGTGTGCCGCCTGCTGGGCATCTGCCTCACCTCCACCGTG
CAGCTCATCACGCAGCTCATGCCCTTCGGCTGCCTCCTGGACTATGTCCGGGAACACAAAGACAATATTG
GCTCCCAGTACCTGCTCAACTGGTGTGTGCAGATCGCAAAGGGCATGAACTACTTGGAGGACCGTCGCTT
GGTGCACCGCGACCTGGCAGCCAGGAACGTACTGGTGAAAACACCGCAGCATGTCAAGATCACAGATTTT
GGGCTGGCCAAACTGCTGGGTGCGGAAGAGAAAGAATACCATGCAGAAGGAGGCAAAGTGCCTATCAAGT
GGATGGCATTGGAATCAATTTTACACAGAATCTATACCCACCAGAGTGATGTCTGGAGCTACGGGGTGAC
CGTTTGGGAGTTGATGACCTTTGGATCCAAGCCATATGACGGAATCCCTGCCAGCGAGATCTCCTCCATC
CTGGAGAAAGGAGAACGCCTCCCTCAGCCACCCATATGTACCATCGATGTCTACATGATCATGGTCAAGT
GCTGGATGATAGACGCAGATAGTCGCCCAAAGTTCCGTGAGTTGATCATCGAATTCTCCAAAATGGCCCG
AGACCCCCAGCGCTACCTTGTCATTCAGGGGGATGAAAGAATGCATTTGCCAAGTCCTACAGACTCCAAC
TTCTACCGTGCCCTGATGGATGAAGAAGACATGGACGACGTGGTGGATGCCGACGAGTACCTCATCCCAC
AGCAGGGCTTCTTCAGCAGCCCCTCCACGTCACGGACTCCCCTCCTGAGCTCTCTGAGTGCAACCAGCAA
CAATTCCACCGTGGCTTGCATTGATAGAAATGGGCTGCAAAGCTGTCCCATCAAGGAAGACAGCTTCTTG
CAGCGATACAGCTCAGACCCCACAGGCGCCTTGACTGAGGACAGCATAGACGACACCTTCCTCCCAGTGC
CTGAATACATAAACCAGTCCGTTCCCAAAAGGCCCGCTGGCTCTGTGCAGAATCCTGTCTATCACAATCA
GCCTCTGAACCCCGCGCCCAGCAGAGACCCACACTACCAGGACCCCCACAGCACTGCAGTGGGCAACCCC
GAGTATCTCAACACTGTCCAGCCCACCTGTGTCAACAGCACATTCGACAGCCCTGCCCACTGGGCCCAGA
AAGGCAGCCACCAAATTAGCCTGGACAACCCTGACTACCAGCAGGACTTCTTTCCCAAGGAAGCCAAGCC
AAATGGCATCTTTAAGGGCTCCACAGCTGAAAATGCAGAATACCTAAGGGTCGCGCCACAAAGCAGTGAA
TTTATTGGAGCATAGAACCCAGCTTTCTTGTACAAAGTGGTGATATCCAATTAACCCTCACTAAAGGGTT
GAGAATTAGAATTTGATAAAGCCCTATAGTGAGTCGTATTACCACCCAACTTTTCTATACAAAGTGGTTG
ATATCCAGCACAGTGGCGGCCGCTCGAGTCTAGAGGGCCCGCGGTTCGAAGGTAAGCCTATCCCTAACCC
TCTCCTCGGTCTCGATTCTACGCGTACCGGTTAGTAATGAGATCCCTCCCCCCCCCCTAACGTTACTGGC
CGAAGCCGCTTGGAATAAGGCCGGTGTGCGTTTGTCTATATGTTATTTTCCACCATATTGCCGTCTTTTG
GCAATGTGAGGGCCCGGAAACCTGGCCCTGTCTTCTTGACGAGCATTCCTAGGGGTCTTTCCCCTCTCGC
CAAAGGAATGCAAGGTCTGTTGAATGTCGTGAAGGAAGCAGTTCCTCTGGAAGCTTCTTGAAGACAAACA
ACGTCTGTAGCGACCCTTTGCAGGCAGCGGAACCCCCCACCTGGCGACAGGTGCCTCTGCGGCCAAAAGC
CACGTGTATAAGATACACCTGCAAAGGCGGCACAACCCCAGTGCCACGTTGTGAGTTGGATAGTTGTGGA
AAGAGTCAAATGGCTCTCCTCAAGCGTATTCAACAAGGGGCTGAAGGATGCCCAGAAGGTACCCCATTGT
ATGGGATCTGATCTGGGGCCTCGGTGCACATGCTTTACATGTGTTTAGTCGAGGTTAAAAAAACGTCTAG
GCCCCCCGAACCACGGGGACGTGGTTTTCCTTTGAAAAACACGATGATAATATGGCCACACATATGACCG
AGTACAAGCCCACGGTGCGCCTCGCCACCCGCGACGACGTCCCCAGGGCCGTACGCACCCTCGCCGCCGC
GTTCGCCGACTACCCCGCCACGCGCCACACCGTCGATCCGGACCGCCACATCGAGCGGGTCACCGAGCTG
CAAGAACTCTTCCTCACGCGCGTCGGGCTCGACATCGGCAAGGTGTGGGTCGCGGACGACGGCGCCGCGG
TGGCGGTCTGGACCACGCCGGAGAGCGTCGAAGCGGGGGCGGTGTTCGCCGAGATCGGCCCGCGCATGGC
CGAGTTGAGCGGTTCCCGGCTGGCCGCGCAGCAACAGATGGAAGGCCTCCTGGCGCCGCACCGGCCCAAG
GAGCCCGCGTGGTTCCTGGCCACCGTCGGCGTCTCGCCCGACCACCAGGGCAAGGGTCTGGGCAGCGCCG
TCGTGCTCCCCGGAGTGGAGGCGGCCGAGCGCGCCGGGGTGCCCGCCTTCCTGGAGACCTCCGCGCCCCG
CAACCTCCCCTTCTACGAGCGGCTCGGCTTCACCGTCACCGCCGACGTCGAGGTGCCCGAAGGACCGCGC
ACCTGGTGCATGACCCGCAAGCCCGGTGCCTAAATCGATAGATCCTAATCAACCTCTGGATTACAAAATT
TGTGAAAGATTGACTGGTATTCTTAACTATGTTGCTCCTTTTACGCTATGTGGATACGCTGCTTTAATGC
CTTTGTATCATGCTATTGCTTCCCGTATGGCTTTCATTTTCTCCTCCTTGTATAAATCCTGGTTGCTGTC
TCTTTATGAGGAGTTGTGGCCCGTTGTCAGGCAACGTGGCGTGGTGTGCACTGTGTTTGCTGACGCAACC
CCCACTGGTTGGGGCATTGCCACCACCTGTCAGCTCCTTTCCGGGACTTTCGCTTTCCCCCTCCCTATTG
CCACGGCGGAACTCATCGCCGCCTGCCTTGCCCGCTGCTGGACAGGGGCTCGGCTGTTGGGCACTGACAA
TTCCGTGGTGTTGTCGGGGAAATCATCGTCCTTTCCTTGGCTGCTCGCCTGTGTTGCCACCTGGATTCTG
CGCGGGACGTCCTTCTGCTACGTCCCTTCGGCCCTCAATCCAGCGGACCTTCCTTCCCGCGGCCTGCTGC
CGGCTCTGCGGCCTCTTCCGCGTCTTCGCCTTCGCCCTCAGACGAGTCGGATCTCCCTTTGGGCCGCCTC
CCCGCCTGAGATCCTTTAAGACCAATGACTTACAAGGCAGCTGTAGATCTTAGCCACTTTTTAAAAGAAA
AGGGGGGACTGGAAGGGCTAATTCACTCCCAACGAAGACAAGATCTGCTTTTTGCTTGTACTGGGTCTCT
CTGGTTAGACCAGATCTGAGCCTGGGAGCTCTCTGGCTAACTAGGGAACCCACTGCTTAAGCCTCAATAA
AGCTTGCCTTGAGTGCTTCAAGTAGTGTGTGCCCGTCTGTTGTGTGACTCTGGTAACTAGAGATCCCTCA
GACCCTTTTAGTCAGTGTGGAAAATCTCTAGCAGTAGTAGTTCATGTCATCTTATTATTCAGTATTTATA
ACTTGCAAAGAAATGAATATCAGAGAGTGAGAGGCCCGGGTTAATTAAGGAAAGGGCTAGATCATTCTTG
AAGACGAAAGGGCCTCGTGATACGCCTATTTTTATAGGTTAATGTCATGATAATAATGGTTTCTTAGACG
TCAGGTGGCACTTTTCGGGGAAATGTGCGCGGAACCCCTATTTGTTTATTTTTCTAAATACATTCAAATA
TGTATCCGCTCATGAGACAATAACCCTGATAAATGCTTCAATAATATTGAAAAAGGAAGAGTATGAGTAT
TCAACATTTCCGTGTCGCCCTTATTCCCTTTTTTGCGGCATTTTGCCTTCCTGTTTTTGCTCACCCAGAA
ACGCTGGTGAAAGTAAAAGATGCTGAAGATCAGTTGGGTGCACGAGTGGGTTACATCGAACTGGATCTCA
ACAGCGGTAAGATCCTTGAGAGTTTTCGCCCCGAAGAACGTTTTCCAATGATGAGCACTTTTAAAGTTCT
GCTATGTGGCGCGGTATTATCCCGTGTTGACGCCGGGCAAGAGCAACTCGGTCGCCGCATACACTATTCT
CAGAATGACTTGGTTGAGTACTCACCAGTCACAGAAAAGCATCTTACGGATGGCATGACAGTAAGAGAAT
TATGCAGTGCTGCCATAACCATGAGTGATAACACTGCGGCCAACTTACTTCTGACAACGATCGGAGGACC
GAAGGAGCTAACCGCTTTTTTGCACAACATGGGGGATCATGTAACTCGCCTTGATCGTTGGGAACCGGAG
CTGAATGAAGCCATACCAAACGACGAGCGTGACACCACGATGCCTGTAGCAATGGCAACAACGTTGCGCA
AACTATTAACTGGCGAACTACTTACTCTAGCTTCCCGGCAACAATTAATAGACTGGATGGAGGCGGATAA
AGTTGCAGGACCACTTCTGCGCTCGGCCCTTCCGGCTGGCTGGTTTATTGCTGATAAATCTGGAGCCGGT
GAGCGTGGGTCTCGCGGTATCATTGCAGCACTGGGGCCAGATGGTAAGCCCTCCCGTATCGTAGTTATCT
ACACGACGGGGAGTCAGGCAACTATGGATGAACGAAATAGACAGATCGCTGAGATAGGTGCCTCACTGAT
TAAGCATTGGTAACTGTCAGACCAAGTTTACTCATATATACTTTAGATTGATTTAAAACTTCATTTTTAA
TTTAAAAGGATCTAGGTGAAGATCCTTTTTGATAATCTCATGACCAAAATCCCTTAACGTGAGTTTTCGT
TCCACTGAGCGTCAGACCCCGTAGAAAAGATCAAAGGATCTTCTTGAGATCCTTTTTTTCTGCGCGTAAT
CTGCTGCTTGCAAACAAAAAAACCACCGCTACCAGCGGTGGTTTGTTTGCCGGATCAAGAGCTACCAACT
CTTTTTCCGAAGGTAACTGGCTTCAGCAGAGCGCAGATACCAAATACTGTTCTTCTAGTGTAGCCGTAGT
TAGGCCACCACTTCAAGAACTCTGTAGCACCGCCTACATACCTCGCTCTGCTAATCCTGTTACCAGTGGC
TGCTGCCAGTGGCGATAAGTCGTGTCTTACCGGGTTGGACTCAAGACGATAGTTACCGGATAAGGCGCAG
CGGTCGGGCTGAACGGGGGGTTCGTGCACACAGCCCAGCTTGGAGCGAACGACCTACACCGAACTGAGAT
ACCTACAGCGTGAGCTATGAGAAAGCGCCACGCTTCCCGAAGGGAGAAAGGCGGACAGGTATCCGGTAAG
CGGCAGGGTCGGAACAGGAGAGCGCACGAGGGAGCTTCCAGGGGGAAACGCCTGGTATCTTTATAGTCCT
GTCGGGTTTCGCCACCTCTGACTTGAGCGTCGATTTTTGTGATGCTCGTCAGGGGGGCGGAGCCTATGGA
AAAACGCCAGCAACGCGGCCTTTTTACGGTTCCTGGCCTTTTGCTGGCCTTTTGCTCACATGTTCTTTCC
TGCGTTATCCCCTGATTCTGTGGATAACCGTATTACCGCCTTTGAGTGAGCTGATACCGCTCGCCGCAGC
CGAACGACCGAGCGCAGCGAGTCAGTGAGCGAGGAAGCGGAAGAGCGCCCAATACGCAAACCGCCTCTCC
CCGCGCGTTGGCCGATTCATTAATGCAGCAAGCTCATGGCTGACTAATTTTTTTTATTTATGCAGAGGCC
GAGGCCGCCTCGGCCTCTGAGCTATTCCAGAAGTAGTGAGGAGGCTTTTTTGGAGGCCTAGGCTTTTGCA
AAAAGCTCCCCGTGGCACGACAGGTTTCCCGACTGGAAAGCGGGCAGTGAGCGCAACGCAATTAATGTGA
GTTAGCTCACTCATTAGGCACCCCAGGCTTTACACTTTATGCTTCCGGCTCGTATGTTGTGTGGAATTGT
GAGCGGATAACAATTTCACACAGGAAACAGCTATGACATGATTACGAATTTCACAAATAAAGCATTTTTT
TCACTGCATTCTAGTTGTGGTTTGTCCAAACTCATCAATGTATCTTATCATGTCTGGATCAACTGGATAA
CTCAAGCTAACCAAAATCATCCCAAACTTCCCACCCCATACCCTATTACCACTGCCAATTACCTGTGGTT
TCATTTACTCTAAACCTGTGATTCCTCTGAATTATTTTCATTTTAAAGAAATTGTATTTGTTAAATATGT
ACTACAAACTTAGTAGTTGGAAGGGCTAATTCACTCCCAAAGAAGACAAGATATCCTTGATCTGTGGATC
TACCACACACAAGGCTACTTCCCTGATTAGCAGAACTACACACCAGGGCCAGGGGTCAGATATCCACTGA
CCTTTGGATGGTGCTACAAGCTAGTACCAGTTGAGCCAGATAAGGTAGAAGAGGCCAATAAAGGAGAGAA
CACCAGCTTGTTACACCCTGTGAGCCTGCATGGGATGGATGACCCGGAGAGAGAAGTGTTAGAGTGGAGG
TTTGACAGCCGCCTAGCATTTCATCACGTGGCCCGAGAGCTGCATCCGGAGTACTTCAAGAACTGCTGAT
ATCGAGCTTGCTACAAGGGACTTTCCGCTGGGGACTTTCCAGGGAGGCGTGGCCTGGGCGGGACTGGGGA
GTGGCGAGCCCTCAGATCCTGCATATAAGCAGCTGCTTTTTGCCTGTACTGGGTCTCTCTGGTTAGACCA
GATCTGAGCCTGGGAGCTCTCTGGCTAACTAGGGAACCCACTGCTTAAGCCTCAATAAAGCTTGCCTTGA
GTGCTTCAAGTAGTGTGTGCCCGTCTGTTGTGTGACTCTGGTAACTAGAGATCCCTCAGACCCTTTTAGT
CAGTGTGGAAAATCTCTAGCAGTGGCGCCCGAACAGGGACTTGAAAGCGAAAGGGAAACCAGAGGAGCTC
TCTCGACGCAGGACTCGGCTTGCTGAAGCGCGCACGGCAAGAGGCGAGGGGCGGCGACTGGTGAGTACGC
CAAAAATTTTGACTAGCGGAGGCTAGAAGGAGAGAGATGGGTGCGAGAGCGTCAGTATTAAGCGGGGGAG
AATTAGATCGCGATGGGAAAAAATTCGGTTAAGGCCAGGGGGAAAGAAAAAATATAAATTAAAACATATA
GTATGGGCAAGCAGGGAGCTAGAACGATTCGCAGTTAATCCTGGCCTGTTAGAAACATCAGAAGGCTGTA
GACAAATACTGGGACAGCTACAACCATCCCTTCAGACAGGATCAGAAGAACTTAGATCATTATATAATAC
AGTAGCAACCCTCTATTGTGTGCATCAAAGGATAGAGATAAAAGACACCAAGGAAGCTTTAGACAAGATA
GAGGAAGAGCAAAACAAAAGTAAGACCACCGCACAGCAAGCGGCCGGCCGCTGATCTTCAGACCTGGAGG
AGGAGATATGAGGGACAATTGGAGAAGTGAATTATATAAATATAAAGTAGTAAAAATTGAACCATTAGGA
GTAGCACCCACCAAGGCAAAGAGAAGAGTGGTGCAGAGAGAAAAAAGAGCAGTGGGAATAGGAGCTTTGT
TCCTTGGGTTCTTGGGAGCAGCAGGAAGCACTATGGGCGCAGCGTCAATGACGCTGACGGTACAGGCCAG
ACAATTATTGTCTGGTATAGTGCAGCAGCAGAACAATTTGCTGAGGGCTATTGAGGCGCAACAGCATCTG
TTGCAACTCACAGTCTGGGGCATCAAGCAGCTCCAGGCAAGAATCCTGGCTGTGGAAAGATACCTAAAGG
ATCAACAGCTCCTGGGGATTTGGGGTTGCTCTGGAAAACTCATTTGCACCACTGCTGTGCCTTGGAATGC
TAGTTGGAGTAATAAATCTCTGGAACAGATTTGGAATCACACGACCTGGATGGAGTGGGACAGAGAAATT
AACAATTACACAAGCTTAATACACTCCTTAATTGAAGAATCGCAAAACCAGCAAGAAAAGAATGAACAAG
AATTATTGGAATTAGATAAATGGGCAAGTTTGTGGAATTGGTTTAACATAACAAATTGGCTGTGGTATAT
AAAATTATTCAT
Features (pLannotate 1.2.2; 30 found; start..end, strand, type, name):
     98..198     +  CDS            Rev (fragment): human immunodeficiency virus 1 (HIV-1) Rev protein; rev; enhances nuclear export of unspliced and incompletely spliced viral mRNAs
    243..360     +  misc_feature   cPPT/CTS: central polypurine tract and central termination sequence of HIV-1
    408..1586    +  promoter       EF-1α promoter: strong constitutive promoter for human elongation factor EF-1α
   1607..1627    +  protein_bind   attB1: mutant version of attB; core recombination site for the Gateway® BP reaction BP Clonase™
   1633..5263    +  CDS            EGFR (fragment): precursor of human epidermal growth factor receptor
   5267..5291    -  protein_bind   attB2: mutant version of attB; recombination site for the Gateway® BP reaction BP Clonase™
   5299..5317    +  promoter       T3 promoter: promoter for bacteriophage T3 RNA polymerase
   5343..5361    -  promoter       T7 promoter: promoter for bacteriophage T7 RNA polymerase
   5367..5385    -  protein_bind   attB4 (fragment): mutant version of attB; core recombination site for the Gateway® BP reaction BP Clonase™
   5441..5482    +  CDS            V5 tag: epitope tag from simian virus 5
   5608..6070    +  misc_feature   IRES: internal ribosome entry site (IRES) of the encephalomyocarditis virus (EMCV)
   6084..6681    +  CDS            PuroR (fragment): puromycin N-acetyltransferase; pac from Streptomyces; confers resistance to puromycin
   6697..7285    +  misc_feature   WPRE: woodchuck hepatitis virus posttranscriptional regulatory element
   7293..7358    +  CDS            nef (fragment): NEF_HV1Z2 - Experimental evidence at protein level: Swiss-Prot protein existence level 1. Extracellular Nef protein targets CD4(+) T-lymphocytes for apoptosis by interacting with CXCR4 surface receptors. From Human immunodeficiency virus type 1 group M subtype D (isolate Z2/CDC-Z34) (HIV-1).
   7360..7593    +  LTR            3' LTR (ΔU3): self-inactivating 3' long terminal repeat (LTR) from HIV-1
   7798..7902    +  promoter       AmpR promoter: bla
   7903..8763    +  CDS            AmpR: β-lactamase; bla; confers resistance to ampicillin, carbenicillin, and related antibiotics
   8934..9522    +  rep_origin     ori: high-copy-number ColE1/pMB1/pBR322/pUC origin of replication
   9705..9759    +  CDS            lacI (fragment): lac repressor; lacI; The lac repressor binds to the lac operator to inhibit transcription in E. coli. This inhibition can be relieved by adding lactose or isopropyl-β-D-thiogalactopyranoside (IPTG).
   9765..9858    +  rep_origin     SV40 ori (fragment): SV40 origin of replication
   9883..9920    +  CDS            lacI (fragment): lac repressor; lacI; The lac repressor binds to the lac operator to inhibit transcription in E. coli. This inhibition can be relieved by adding lactose or isopropyl-β-D-thiogalactopyranoside (IPTG).
   9933..9954    +  protein_bind   CAP binding site: CAP binding activates transcription in the presence of cAMP. E. coli catabolite activator protein
   9969..9999    +  promoter       lac promoter: promoter for the E. coli lac operon
  10003..10025   +  protein_bind   lac operator (fragment): The lac repressor binds to the lac operator to inhibit transcription in E. coli. This inhibition can be relieved by adding lactose or isopropyl-β-D-thiogalactopyranoside (IPTG). lac repressor encoded by lacI
  10057..10140   +  polyA_signal   SV40 poly(A) signal (fragment): SV40 polyadenylation signal
  10307..10636   +  CDS            nef (fragment): NEF_HV1BR - Experimental evidence at protein level: Swiss-Prot protein existence level 1. Extracellular Nef protein targets CD4(+) T-lymphocytes for apoptosis by interacting with CXCR4 surface receptors (PubMed:14990729). From Human immunodeficiency virus type 1 group M subtype B (isolate BRU/LAI) (HIV-1).
  10684..10941   +  LTR            5' LTR (truncated): truncated 5' long terminal repeat (LTR) from HIV-1
  10988..11113   +  misc_feature   HIV-1 Ψ: packaging signal of human immunodeficiency virus type 1
  11097..11435   +  CDS            HIV-1 gag (fragment): gag protein from human immunodeficiency virus 1; gag
  11610..11843   +  misc_feature   RRE: The Rev response element (RRE) of HIV-1 allows for Rev-dependent mRNA export from the nucleus to the cytoplasm.
