[The description below was written by a language model from this plasmid's Addgene catalogue record and pLannotate feature annotations shown in this document.]
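Description:
pHAGE-EGFR-D761N is an HIV-1-based lentiviral expression plasmid built on the pHAGE backbone, carrying human EGFR (epidermal growth factor receptor) with the D761N point substitution. In bacteria it is maintained through a high-copy ColE1/pUC-type origin and selected with ampicillin via the β-lactamase gene. Remnants of lac regulatory elements, an SV40 origin fragment and an SV40 poly(A) fragment sit in the plasmid backbone outside the viral genome.

The transfer cassette contains the elements needed for packaging and transduction: a truncated 5' LTR, the Ψ packaging signal with an adjoining gag fragment, the Rev response element for nuclear export of the full-length viral RNA, the cPPT/CTS that aids nuclear import, and a ΔU3 self-inactivating 3' LTR that silences LTR-driven transcription after integration. Between these, the constitutive human EF-1α promoter drives the EGFR open reading frame, which is flanked by attB1 and attB2 sites consistent with its insertion by Gateway recombination. A V5 epitope tag is annotated some distance downstream of attB2, but the record does not indicate whether it is fused in frame to EGFR. An EMCV IRES follows and allows puromycin N-acetyltransferase to be translated from the same transcript, so transduced mammalian cells can be selected with puromycin. A WPRE precedes the 3' LTR to enhance transcript expression.

The stated purpose is lentiviral expression of EGFR D761N. The associated work concerns systematic functional annotation of somatic cancer mutations, so the construct suits stable expression of this variant in cells to assess its functional consequences. Viral proteins must be supplied in trans for particle production.
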