Addgene plasmid #116237: pHAGE-EGFR-D761N
Purpose: Lentiviral expression of EGFR D761N
Depositing lab: Gordon Mills & Kenneth Scott. Publication: Systematic Functional Annotation of Somatic Mutations in Cancer. Ng PK, Li J, Jeong KJ, Shao S, Chen H, Tsang YH, Sengupta S, Wang Z, Bhavana VH, Tran R, Soewito S, Minussi DC, Moreno D, Kong K, Dogruluk T, Lu H, Gao J, Tokheim C, Zhou DC, Johnson AM, Zeng J, Ip CKM, Ju Z, Wester M, Yu S, Li Y, Vellano CP, Schultz N, Karchin R, Ding L, Lu Y, Cheung LWT, Chen K, Shaw KR, Meric-Bernstam F, Scott KL, Yi S, Sahni N, Liang H, Mills GB. Cancer Cell. 2018 Mar 12;33(3):450-462.e10. doi: 10.1016/j.ccell.2018.01.021. PubMed 29533785.
Backbone
  Vector backbone: pHAGE
  Vector type: Lentiviral
Growth in bacteria
  Bacterial resistance: Ampicillin, 100 μg/mL
  Growth temperature: 37°C
  Growth strain: Stbl3
  Copy number: High Copy
Gene/Insert
  Gene/Insert name: EGFR
  Species: H. sapiens (human)
  Mutation: D761N
  Entrez Gene: EGFR (a.k.a. ERBB, ERBB1, ERRP, HER1, NISBD2, PIG61, mENA)
  Cloning method: Gateway Cloning
Terms and licenses: Academic/Nonprofit Terms; Industry Terms: Not Available to Industry
How to cite: pHAGE-EGFR-D761N was a gift from Gordon Mills & Kenneth Scott (Addgene plasmid # 116237)
