>Addgene plasmid #116237 | pHAGE-EGFR-D761N | depositor partial sequence | sequence record 219110 | insert
ATGCGACCCTCCGGGACGGCCGGGGCAGCGCTCCTGGCGCTGCTGGCTGCGCTCTGCCCGGCGAGTCGGG
CTCTGGAGGAAAAGAAAGTTTGCCAAGGCACGAGTAACAAGCTCACGCAGTTGGGCACTTTTGAAGATCA
TTTTCTCAGCCTCCAGAGGATGTTCAATAACTGTGAGGTGGTCCTTGGGAATTTGGAAATTACCTATGTG
CAGAGGAATTATGATCTTTCCTTCTTAAAGACCATCCAGGAGGTGGCTGGTTATGTCCTCATTGCCCTCA
ACACAGTGGAGCGAATTCCTTTGGAAAACCTGCAGATCATCAGAGGAAATATGTACTACGAAAATTCCTA
TGCCTTAGCAGTCTTATCTAACTATGATGCAAATAAAACCGGACTGAAGGAGCTGCCCATGAGAAATTTA
CAGGAAATCCTGCATGGCGCCGTGCGGTTCAGCAACAACCCTGCCCTGTGCAACGTGGAGAGCATCCAGT
GGCGGGACATAGTCAGCAGTGACTTTCTCAGCAACATGTCGATGGACTTCCAGAACCACCTGGGCAGCTG
CCAAAAGTGTGATCCAAGCTGTCCCAATGGGAGCTGCTGGGGTGCAGGAGAGGAGAACTGCCAGAAACTG
ACCAAAATCATCTGTGCCCAGCAGTGCTCCGGGCGCTGCCGTGGCAAGTCCCCCAGTGACTGCTGCCACA
ACCAGTGTGCTGCAGGCTGCACAGGCCCCCGGGAGAGCGACTGCCTGGTCTGCCGCAAATTCCGAGACGA
AGCCACGTGCAAGGACACCTGCCCCCCACTCATGCTCTACAACCCCACCACGTACCAGATGGATGTGAAC
CCCGAGGGCAAATACAGCTTTGGTGCCACCTGCGTGAAGAAGTGTCCCCGTAATTATGTGGTGACAGATC
ACGGCTCGTGCGTCCGAGCCTGTGGGGCCGACAGCTATGAGATGGAGGAAGACGGCGTCCGCAAGTGTAA
GAAGTGCGAAGGGCCTTGCCGCAAAGTGTGTAACGGAATAGGTATTGGTGAATTTAAAGACTCACTCTCC
ATAAATGCTACGAATATTAAACACTTCAAAAACTGCACCTCCATCAGTGGCGATCTCCACATCCTGCCGG
TGGCATTTAGGGGTGACTCCTTCACACATACTCCTCCTCTGGATCCACAGGAACTGGATATTCTGAAAAC
CGTAAAGGAAATCACAGGGTTTTTGCTGATTCAGGCTTGGCCTGAAAACAGGACGGACCTCCATGCCTTT
GAGAACCTAGAAATCATACGCGGCAGGACCAAGCAACATGGTCAGTTTTCTCTTGCAGTCGTCAGCCTGA
ACATAACATCCTTGGGATTACGCTCCCTCAAGGAGATAAGTGATGGAGATGTGATAATTTCAGGAAACAA
AAATTTGTGCTATGCAAATACAATAAACTGGAAAAAACTGTTTGGGACCTCCGGTCAGAAAACCAAAATT
ATAAGCAACAGAGGTGAAAACAGCTGCAAGGCCACAGGCCAGGTCTGCCATGCCTTGTGCTCCCCCGAGG
GCTGCTGGGGCCCGGAGCCCAGGGACTGCGTCTCTTGCCGGAATGTCAGCCGAGGCAGGGAATGCGTGGA
CAAGTGCAACCTTCTGGAGGGTGAGCCAAGGGAGTTTGTGGAGAACTCTGAGTGCATACAGTGCCACCCA
GAGTGCCTGCCTCAGGCCATGAACATCACCTGCACAGGACGGGGACCAGACAACTGTATCCAGTGTGCCC
ACTACATTGACGGCCCCCACTGCGTCAAGACCTGCCCGGCAGGAGTCATGGGAGAAAACAACACCCTGGT
CTGGAAGTACGCAGACGCCGGCCATGTGTGCCACCTGTGCCATCCAAACTGCACCTACGGATGCACTGGG
CCAGGTCTTGAAGGCTGTCCAACGAATGGGCCTAAGATCCCGTCCATCGCCACTGGGATGGTGGGGGCCC
TCCTCTTGCTGCTGGTGGTGGCCCTGGGGATCGGCCTCTTCATGCGAAGGCGCCACATCGTTCGGAAGCG
CACGCTGCGGAGGCTGCTGCAGGAGAGGGAGCTTGTGGAGCCTCTTACACCCAGTGGAGAAGCTCCCAAC
CAAGCTCTCTTGAGGATCTTGAAGGAAACTGAATTCAAAAAGATCAAAGTGCTGGGCTCCGGTGCGTTCG
GCACGGTGTATAAGGGACTCTGGATCCCAGAAGGTGAGAAAGTTAAAATTCCCGTCGCTATCAAGGAATT
AAGAGAAGCAACATCTCCGAAAGCCAACAAGGAAATCCTCAATGAAGCCTACGTGATGGCCAGCGTGGAC
AACCCCCACGTGTGCCGCCTGCTGGGCATCTGCCTCACCTCCACCGTGCAGCTCATCACGCAGCTCATGC
CCTTCGGCTGCCTCCTGGACTATGTCCGGGAACACAAAGACAATATTGGCTCCCAGTACCTGCTCAACTG
GTGTGTGCAGATCGCAAAGGGCATGAACTACTTGGAGGACCGTCGCTTGGTGCACCGCGACCTGGCAGCC
AGGAACGTACTGGTGAAAACACCGCAGCATGTCAAGATCACAGATTTTGGGCTGGCCAAACTGCTGGGTG
CGGAAGAGAAAGAATACCATGCAGAAGGAGGCAAAGTGCCTATCAAGTGGATGGCATTGGAATCAATTTT
ACACAGAATCTATACCCACCAGAGTGATGTCTGGAGCTACGGGGTGACCGTTTGGGAGTTGATGACCTTT
GGATCCAAGCCATATGACGGAATCCCTGCCAGCGAGATCTCCTCCATCCTGGAGAAAGGAGAACGCCTCC
CTCAGCCACCCATATGTACCATCGATGTCTACATGATCATGGTCAAGTGCTGGATGATAGACGCAGATAG
TCGCCCAAAGTTCCGTGAGTTGATCATCGAATTCTCCAAAATGGCCCGAGACCCCCAGCGCTACCTTGTC
ATTCAGGGGGATGAAAGAATGCATTTGCCAAGTCCTACAGACTCCAACTTCTACCGTGCCCTGATGGATG
AAGAAGACATGGACGACGTGGTGGATGCCGACGAGTACCTCATCCCACAGCAGGGCTTCTTCAGCAGCCC
CTCCACGTCACGGACTCCCCTCCTGAGCTCTCTGAGTGCAACCAGCAACAATTCCACCGTGGCTTGCATT
GATAGAAATGGGCTGCAAAGCTGTCCCATCAAGGAAGACAGCTTCTTGCAGCGATACAGCTCAGACCCCA
CAGGCGCCTTGACTGAGGACAGCATAGACGACACCTTCCTCCCAGTGCCTGAATACATAAACCAGTCCGT
TCCCAAAAGGCCCGCTGGCTCTGTGCAGAATCCTGTCTATCACAATCAGCCTCTGAACCCCGCGCCCAGC
AGAGACCCACACTACCAGGACCCCCACAGCACTGCAGTGGGCAACCCCGAGTATCTCAACACTGTCCAGC
CCACCTGTGTCAACAGCACATTCGACAGCCCTGCCCACTGGGCCCAGAAAGGCAGCCACCAAATTAGCCT
GGACAACCCTGACTACCAGCAGGACTTCTTTCCCAAGGAAGCCAAGCCAAATGGCATCTTTAAGGGCTCC
ACAGCTGAAAATGCAGAATACCTAAGGGTCGCGCCACAAAGCAGTGAATTTATTGGAGCATGA
